LOCUS       Exported 13467 bp ds-DNA circular SYN 12-MAY-2021
DEFINITION  synthetic circular DNA
ACCESSION   .
VERSION     .
KEYWORDS    pVSV eGFP dG
SOURCE      synthetic DNA construct
  ORGANISM  synthetic DNA construct
REFERENCE   1 (bases 1 to 13467)
  AUTHORS   Beier KT, Saunders A, Oldenburg IA, Miyamichi K, Akhtar N, Luo L,
            Whelan SP, Sabatini B, Cepko CL
  TITLE     Anterograde or retrograde transsynaptic labeling of CNS neurons with
            vesicular stomatitis virus vectors.
  JOURNAL   Proc Natl Acad Sci U S A. 2011 Sep 13;108(37):15414-9. Epub 2011 Aug
            8.
  PUBMED    21825165
REFERENCE   2 (bases 1 to 13467)
  AUTHORS   .
  TITLE     Direct Submission
  JOURNAL   Exported May 12, 2021 from SnapGene Server 1.1.58
            http://www.snapgene.com
FEATURES             Location/Qualifiers
     source          1..13467
                     /organism="synthetic DNA construct"
                     /mol_type="other DNA"
     promoter        1..19
                     /label=T7 promoter
                     /note="promoter for bacteriophage T7 RNA polymerase"
     CDS             92..808
                     /codon_start=1
                     /product="enhanced GFP"
                     /label=EGFP
                     /translation="MVSKGEELFTGVVPILVELDGDVNGHKFSVSGEGEGDATYGKLTL
                     KFICTTGKLPVPWPTLVTTLTYGVQCFSRYPDHMKQHDFFKSAMPEGYVQERTIFFKDD
                     GNYKTRAEVKFEGDTLVNRIELKGIDFKEDGNILGHKLEYNYNSHNVYIMADKQKNGIK
                     VNFKIRHNIEDGSVQLADHYQQNTPIGDGPVLLPDNHYLSTQSALSKDPNEKRDHMVLL
                     EFVTAAGITLGMDELYK"
     primer_bind     complement(137..158)
                     /label=EGFP-N
                     /note="EGFP, reverse primer"
     primer_bind     complement(398..417)
                     /label=EXFP-R
                     /note="For distinguishing EGFP variants, reverse primer"
     primer_bind     745..766
                     /label=EGFP-C
                     /note="EGFP, forward primer"
     primer_bind     complement(10554..10572)
                     /label=T7 Term
                     /note="T7 terminator, reverse primer"
     terminator      10568..10615
                     /label=T7 terminator
                     /note="transcription terminator for bacteriophage T7 RNA
                     polymerase"
     promoter        complement(10683..10701)
                     /label=SP6 promoter
                     /note="promoter for bacteriophage SP6 RNA polymerase"
     primer_bind     complement(10684..10701)
                     /label=SP6
                     /note="SP6 promoter, forward primer"
     primer_bind     complement(10991..11010)
                     /label=pBRrevBam
                     /note="pBR322 vectors, tet region, downstream of BamHI,
                     reverse primer"
     primer_bind     complement(11220..11239)
                     /label=pRS-marker
                     /note="pRS vectors, use to sequence yeast selectable
                     marker"
     primer_bind     11339..11361
                     /label=pGEX 3'
                     /note="pGEX vectors, reverse primer"
     primer_bind     complement(11399..11417)
                     /label=pBRforEco
                     /note="pBR322 vectors, upsteam of EcoRI site, forward
                     primer"
     promoter        11485..11589
                     /gene="bla"
                     /label=AmpR promoter
     CDS             11590..12450
                     /codon_start=1
                     /gene="bla"
                     /product="beta-lactamase"
                     /label=AmpR
                     /note="confers resistance to ampicillin, carbenicillin, and
                     related antibiotics"
                     /translation="MSIQHFRVALIPFFAAFCLPVFAHPETLVKVKDAEDQLGARVGYI
                     ELDLNSGKILESFRPEERFPMMSTFKVLLCGAVLSRIDAGQEQLGRRIHYSQNDLVEYS
                     PVTEKHLTDGMTVRELCSAAITMSDNTAANLLLTTIGGPKELTAFLHNMGDHVTRLDRW
                     EPELNEAIPNDERDTTMPVAMATTLRKLLTGELLTLASRQQLIDWMEADKVAGPLLRSA
                     LPAGWFIADKSGAGERGSRGIIAALGPDGKPSRIVVIYTTGSQATMDERNRQIAEIGAS
                     LIKHW"
     primer_bind     complement(11808..11827)
                     /label=Amp-R
                     /note="Ampicillin resistance gene, reverse primer"
     rep_origin      12621..13209
                     /direction=RIGHT
                     /label=ori
                     /note="high-copy-number ColE1/pMB1/pBR322/pUC origin of
                     replication"
     primer_bind     13110..13129
                     /label=pBR322ori-F
                     /note="pBR322 origin, forward primer"
     primer_bind     13363..13380
                     /label=L4440
                     /note="L4440 vector, forward primer"
ORIGIN
        1 taatacgact cactatagga cgaagacaaa caaaccatta ttatcattaa aaggctcagg
       61 agaaacttta acagtaatca gaattctcga gatggtgagc aagggcgagg agctgttcac
      121 cggggtggtg cccatcctgg tcgagctgga cggcgacgta aacggccaca agttcagcgt
      181 gtccggcgag ggcgagggcg atgccaccta cggcaagctg accctgaagt tcatctgcac
      241 caccggcaag ctgcccgtgc cctggcccac cctcgtgacc accctgacct acggcgtgca
      301 gtgcttcagc cgctaccccg accacatgaa gcagcacgac ttcttcaagt ccgccatgcc
      361 cgaaggctac gtccaggagc gcaccatctt cttcaaggac gacggcaact acaagacccg
      421 cgccgaggtg aagttcgagg gcgacaccct ggtgaaccgc atcgagctga agggcatcga
      481 cttcaaggag gacggcaaca tcctggggca caagctggag tacaactaca acagccacaa
      541 cgtctatatc atggccgaca agcagaagaa cggcatcaag gtgaacttca agatccgcca
      601 caacatcgag gacggcagcg tgcagctcgc cgaccactac cagcagaaca cccccatcgg
      661 cgacggcccc gtgctgctgc ccgacaacca ctacctgagc acccagtccg ccctgagcaa
      721 agaccccaac gagaagcgcg atcacatggt cctgctggag ttcgtgaccg ccgccgggat
      781 cactctcggc atggacgagc tgtacaagtg atggccatat gaaaaaaact aacagtaatc
      841 aaaatgtctg ttacagtcaa gagaatcatt gacaacacag tcatagttcc aaaacttcct
      901 gcaaatgagg atccagtgga atacccggca gattacttca gaaaatcaaa ggagattcct
      961 ctttacatca atactacaaa aagtttgtca gatctaagag gatatgtcta ccaaggcctc
     1021 aaatccggaa atgtatcaat catacatgtc aacagctact tgtatggagc attaaaggac
     1081 atccggggta agttggataa agattggtca agtttcggaa taaacatcgg gaaagcaggg
     1141 gatacaatcg gaatatttga ccttgtatcc ttgaaagccc tggacggcgt acttccagat
     1201 ggagtatcgg atgcttccag aaccagcgca gatgacaaat ggttgccttt gtatctactt
     1261 ggcttataca gagtgggcag aacacaaatg cctgaataca gaaaaaagct catggatggg
     1321 ctgacaaatc aatgcaaaat gatcaatgaa cagtttgaac ctcttgtgcc agaaggtcgt
     1381 gacatttttg atgtgtgggg aaatgacagt aattacacaa aaattgtcgc tgcagtggac
     1441 atgttcttcc acatgttcaa aaaacatgaa tgtgcctcgt tcagatacgg aactattgtt
     1501 tccagattca aagattgtgc tgcattggca acatttggac acctctgcaa aataaccgga
     1561 atgtctacag aagatgtaac gacctggatc ttgaaccgag aagttgcaga tgaaatggtc
     1621 caaatgatgc ttccaggcca agaaattgac aaggccgatt catacatgcc ttatttgatc
     1681 gactttggat tgtcttctaa gtctccatat tcttccgtca aaaaccctgc cttccacttc
     1741 tgggggcaat tgacagctct tctgctcaga tccaccagag caaggaatgc ccgacagcct
     1801 gatgacattg agtatacatc tcttactaca gcaggtttgt tgtacgctta tgcagtagga
     1861 tcctctgccg acttggcaca acagttttgt gttggagata acaaatacac tccagatgat
     1921 agtaccggag gattgacgac taatgcaccg ccacaaggca gagatgtggt cgaatggctc
     1981 ggatggtttg aagatcaaaa cagaaaaccg actcctgata tgatgcagta tgcgaaaaga
     2041 gcagtcatgt cactgcaagg cctaagagag aagacaattg gcaagtatgc taagtcagaa
     2101 tttgacaaat gaccctataa ttctcagatc acctattata tattatgcta catatgaaaa
     2161 aaactaacag atatcatgga taatctcaca aaagttcgtg agtatctcaa gtcctactct
     2221 cgtctagatc aggcggtagg agagatagat gagatcgaag cacaacgagc tgaaaagtcc
     2281 aattatgagt tgttccaaga ggacggagtg gaagagcata ctaggccctc ttattttcag
     2341 gcagcagatg attctgacac agaatctgaa ccagaaattg aagacaatca aggcttgtat
     2401 gtaccagatc cggaagctga gcaagttgaa ggctttatac aggggccttt agatgactat
     2461 gcagatgagg acgtggatgt tgtattcact tcggactgga aacagcctga gcttgaatcc
     2521 gacgagcatg gaaagacctt acggttgaca ttgccagagg gtttaagtgg agagcagaaa
     2581 tcccagtggc ttttgacgat taaagcagtc gttcaaagtg ccaaacactg gaatctggca
     2641 gagtgcacat ttgaagcatc gggagaaggg gtcatcataa aaaagcgcca gataactccg
     2701 gatgtatata aggtcactcc agtgatgaac acacatccgt accaatcaga agccgtatca
     2761 gatgtttggt ctctctcaaa gacatccatg actttccaac ccaagaaagc aagtcttcag
     2821 cctctcacca tatccttgga tgaattgttc tcatctagag gagaattcat ctctgtcgga
     2881 ggtaacggac gaatgtctca taaagaggcc atcctgctcg gtctgaggta caaaaagttg
     2941 tacaatcagg cgagagtcaa atattctctg tagactatga aaaaaagtaa cagatatcac
     3001 aatctaagtg ttatcccaat ccattcatca tgagttcctt aaagaagatt ctcggtctga
     3061 aggggaaagg taagaaatct aagaaattag ggatcgcacc acccccttat gaagaggaca
     3121 ctagcatgga gtatgctccg agcgctccaa ttgacaaatc ctattttgga gttgacgaga
     3181 tggacaccta tgatccgaat caattaagat atgagaaatt cttctttaca gtgaaaatga
     3241 cggttagatc taatcgtccg ttcagaacat actcagatgt ggcagccgct gtatcccatt
     3301 gggatcacat gtacatcgga atggcaggga aacgtccctt ctacaaaatc ttggcttttt
     3361 tgggttcttc taatctaaag gccactccag cggtattggc agatcaaggt caaccagagt
     3421 atcacgctca ctgcgaaggc agggcttatt tgccacatag gatggggaag acccctccca
     3481 tgctcaatgt accagagcac ttcagaagac cattcaatat aggtctttac aagggaacga
     3541 ttgagctcac aatgaccatc tacgatgatg agtcactgga agcagctcct atgatctggg
     3601 atcatttcaa ttcttccaaa ttttctgatt tcagagagaa ggccttaatg tttggcctga
     3661 ttgtcgagaa aaaggcatct ggagcgtggg tcctggattc tatcagccac ttcaaatgag
     3721 ctagtctagc ttccagcttc tgaacaatcc ccggtttact cagtctctcc taattccagc
     3781 ctttcgaaca actaatatcc tgtcttttct atccctatga aaaaaactaa cagagatcga
     3841 tctgtttcct tgacacgcgt tacgatgcgg ccgccctgca cacagattct tcatgtttga
     3901 accaaatcaa cttgtgatat catgctcaaa gaggccttaa ttatatttta atttttaatt
     3961 tttatgaaaa aaactaacag caatcatgga agtccacgat tttgagaccg acgagttcaa
     4021 tgatttcaat gaagatgact atgccacaag agaattcctg aatcccgatg agcgcatgac
     4081 gtacttgaat catgctgatt acaatttgaa ttctcctcta attagtgatg atattgacaa
     4141 tttgatcagg aaattcaatt ctcttccgat tccctcgatg tgggatagta agaactggga
     4201 tggagttctt gagatgttaa catcatgtca agccaatccc atctcaacat ctcagatgca
     4261 taaatggatg ggaagttggt taatgtctga taatcatgat gccagtcaag ggtatagttt
     4321 tttacatgaa gtggacaaag aggcagaaat aacatttgac gtggtggaga ccttcatccg
     4381 cggctggggc aacaaaccaa ttgaatacat caaaaaggaa agatggactg actcattcaa
     4441 aattctcgct tatttgtgtc aaaagttttt ggacttacac aagttgacat taatcttaaa
     4501 tgctgtctct gaggtggaat tgctcaactt ggcgaggact ttcaaaggca aagtcagaag
     4561 aagttctcat ggaacgaaca tatgcaggat tagggttccc agcttgggtc ctacttttat
     4621 ttcagaagga tgggcttact tcaagaaact tgatattcta atggaccgaa actttctgtt
     4681 aatggtcaaa gatgtgatta tagggaggat gcaaacggtg ctatccatgg tatgtagaat
     4741 agacaacctg ttctcagagc aagacatctt ctcccttcta aatatctaca gaattggaga
     4801 taaaattgtg gagaggcagg gaaatttttc ttatgacttg attaaaatgg tggaaccgat
     4861 atgcaacttg aagctgatga aattagcaag agaatcaagg cctttagtcc cacaattccc
     4921 tcattttgaa aatcatatca agacttctgt tgatgaaggg gcaaaaattg accgaggtat
     4981 aagattcctc catgatcaga taatgagtgt gaaaacagtg gatctcacac tggtgattta
     5041 tggatcgttc agacattggg gtcatccttt tatagattat tacactggac tagaaaaatt
     5101 acattcccaa gtaaccatga agaaagatat tgatgtgtca tatgcaaaag cacttgcaag
     5161 tgatttagct cggattgttc tatttcaaca gttcaatgat cataaaaagt ggttcgtgaa
     5221 tggagacttg ctccctcatg atcatccctt taaaagtcat gttaaagaaa atacatggcc
     5281 cacagctgct caagttcaag attttggaga taaatggcat gaacttccgc tgattaaatg
     5341 ttttgaaata cccgacttac tagacccatc gataatatac tctgacaaaa gtcattcaat
     5401 gaataggtca gaggtgttga aacatgtccg aatgaatccg aacactccta tccctagtaa
     5461 aaaggtgttg cagactatgt tggacacaaa ggctaccaat tggaaagaat ttcttaaaga
     5521 gattgatgag aagggcttag atgatgatga tctaattatt ggtcttaaag gaaaggagag
     5581 ggaactgaag ttggcaggta gatttttctc cctaatgtct tggaaattgc gagaatactt
     5641 tgtaattacc gaatatttga taaagactca tttcgtccct atgtttaaag gcctgacaat
     5701 ggcggacgat ctaactgcag tcattaaaaa gatgttagat tcctcatccg gccaaggatt
     5761 gaagtcatat gaggcaattt gcatagccaa tcacattgat tacgaaaaat ggaataacca
     5821 ccaaaggaag ttatcaaacg gcccagtgtt ccgagttatg ggccagttct taggttatcc
     5881 atccttaatc gagagaactc atgaattttt tgagaaaagt cttatatact acaatggaag
     5941 accagacttg atgcgtgttc acaacaacac actgatcaat tcaacctccc aacgagtttg
     6001 ttggcaagga caagagggtg gactggaagg tctacggcaa aaaggatgga gtatcctcaa
     6061 tctactggtt attcaaagag aggctaaaat cagaaacact gctgtcaaag tcttggcaca
     6121 aggtgataat caagttattt gcacacagta taaaacgaag aaatcgagaa acgttgtaga
     6181 attacagggt gctctcaatc aaatggtttc taataatgag aaaattatga ctgcaatcaa
     6241 aatagggaca gggaagttag gacttttgat aaatgacgat gagactatgc aatctgcaga
     6301 ttacttgaat tatggaaaaa taccgatttt ccgtggagtg attagagggt tagagaccaa
     6361 gagatggtca cgagtgactt gtgtcaccaa tgaccaaata cccacttgtg ctaatataat
     6421 gagctcagtt tccacaaatg ctctcaccgt agctcatttt gctgagaacc caatcaatgc
     6481 catgatacag tacaattatt ttgggacatt tgctagactc ttgttgatga tgcatgatcc
     6541 tgctcttcgt caatcattgt atgaagttca agataagata ccgggcttgc acagttctac
     6601 tttcaaatac gccatgttgt atttggaccc ttccattgga ggagtgtcgg gcatgtcttt
     6661 gtccaggttt ttgattagag ccttcccaga tcccgtaaca gaaagtctct cattctggag
     6721 attcatccat gtacatgctc gaagtgagca tctgaaggag atgagtgcag tatttggaaa
     6781 ccccgagata gccaagtttc gaataactca catagacaag ctagtagaag atccaacctc
     6841 tctgaacatc gctatgggaa tgagtccagc gaacttgtta aagactgagg ttaaaaaatg
     6901 cttaatcgaa tcaagacaaa ccatcaggaa ccaggtgatt aaggatgcaa ccatatattt
     6961 gtatcatgaa gaggatcggc tcagaagttt cttatggtca ataaatcctc tgttccctag
     7021 atttttaagt gaattcaaat caggcacttt tttgggagtc gcagacgggc tcatcagtct
     7081 atttcaaaat tctcgtacta ttcggaactc ctttaagaaa aagtatcata gggaattgga
     7141 tgatttgatt gtgaggagtg aggtatcctc tttgacacat ttagggaaac ttcatttgag
     7201 aaggggatca tgtaaaatgt ggacatgttc agctactcat gctgacacat taagatacaa
     7261 atcctggggc cgtacagtta ttgggacaac tgtaccccat ccattagaaa tgttgggtcc
     7321 acaacatcga aaagagactc cttgtgcacc atgtaacaca tcagggttca attatgtttc
     7381 tgtgcattgt ccagacggga tccatgacgt ctttagttca cggggaccat tgcctgctta
     7441 tctagggtct aaaacatctg aatctacatc tattttgcag ccttgggaaa gggaaagcaa
     7501 agtcccactg attaaaagag ctacacgtct tagagatgct atctcttggt ttgttgaacc
     7561 cgactctaaa ctagcaatga ctatactttc taacatccac tctttaacag gcgaagaatg
     7621 gaccaaaagg cagcatgggt tcaaaagaac agggtctgcc cttcataggt tttcgacatc
     7681 tcggatgagc catggtgggt tcgcatctca gagcactgca gcattgacca ggttgatggc
     7741 aactacagac accatgaggg atctgggaga tcagaatttc gactttttat tccaagcaac
     7801 gttgctctat gctcaaatta ccaccactgt tgcaagagac ggatggatca ccagttgtac
     7861 agatcattat catattgcct gtaagtcctg tttgagaccc atagaagaga tcaccctgga
     7921 ctcaagtatg gactacacgc ccccagatgt atcccatgtg ctgaagacat ggaggaatgg
     7981 ggaaggttcg tggggacaag agataaaaca gatctatcct ttagaaggga attggaagaa
     8041 tttagcacct gctgagcaat cctatcaagt cggcagatgt ataggttttc tatatggaga
     8101 cttggcgtat agaaaatcta ctcatgccga ggacagttct ctatttcctc tatctataca
     8161 aggtcgtatt agaggtcgag gtttcttaaa agggttgcta gacggattaa tgagagcaag
     8221 ttgctgccaa gtaatacacc ggagaagtct ggctcatttg aagaggccgg ccaacgcagt
     8281 gtacggaggt ttgatttact tgattgataa attgagtgta tcacctccat tcctttctct
     8341 tactagatca ggacctatta gagacgaatt agaaacgatt ccccacaaga tcccaacctc
     8401 ctatccgaca agcaaccgtg atatgggggt gattgtcaga aattacttca aataccaatg
     8461 ccgtctaatt gaaaagggaa aatacagatc acattattca caattatggt tattctcaga
     8521 tgtcttatcc atagacttca ttggaccatt ctctatttcc accaccctct tgcaaatcct
     8581 atacaagcca tttttatctg ggaaagataa gaatgagttg agagagctgg caaatctttc
     8641 ttcattgcta agatcaggag aggggtggga agacatacat gtgaaattct tcaccaagga
     8701 catattattg tgtccagagg aaatcagaca tgcttgcaag ttcgggattg ctaaggataa
     8761 taataaagac atgagctatc ccccttgggg aagggaatcc agagggacaa ttacaacaat
     8821 ccctgtttat tatacgacca ccccttaccc aaagatgcta gagatgcctc caagaatcca
     8881 aaatcccctg ctgtccggaa tcaggttggg ccaattacca actggcgctc attataaaat
     8941 tcggagtata ttacatggaa tgggaatcca ttacagggac ttcttgagtt gtggagacgg
     9001 ctccggaggg atgactgctg cattactacg agaaaatgtg catagcagag gaatattcaa
     9061 tagtctgtta gaattatcag ggtcagtcat gcgaggcgcc tctcctgagc cccccagtgc
     9121 cctagaaact ttaggaggag ataaatcgag atgtgtaaat ggtgaaacat gttgggaata
     9181 tccatctgac ttatgtgacc caaggacttg ggactatttc ctccgactca aagcaggctt
     9241 ggggcttcaa attgatttaa ttgtaatgga tatggaagtt cgggattctt ctactagcct
     9301 gaaaattgag acgaatgtta gaaattatgt gcaccggatt ttggatgagc aaggagtttt
     9361 aatctacaag acttatggaa catatatttg tgagagcgaa aagaatgcag taacaatcct
     9421 tggtcccatg ttcaagacgg tcgacttagt tcaaacagaa tttagtagtt ctcaaacgtc
     9481 tgaagtatat atggtatgta aaggtttgaa gaaattaatc gatgaaccca atcccgattg
     9541 gtcttccatc aatgaatcct ggaaaaacct gtacgcattc cagtcatcag aacaggaatt
     9601 tgccagagca aagaaggtta gtacatactt taccttgaca ggtattccct cccaattcat
     9661 tcctgatcct tttgtaaaca ttgagactat gctacaaata ttcggagtac ccacgggtgt
     9721 gtctcatgcg gctgccttaa aatcatctga tagacctgca gatttattga ccattagcct
     9781 tttttatatg gcgattatat cgtattataa catcaatcat atcagagtag gaccgatacc
     9841 tccgaacccc ccatcagatg gaattgcaca aaatgtgggg atcgctataa ctggtataag
     9901 cttttggctg agtttgatgg agaaagacat tccactatat caacagtgtt tggcagttat
     9961 ccagcaatca tttccgatta ggtgggaggc tatttcagta aaaggaggat acaagcagaa
    10021 gtggagtact agaggtgatg ggctcccaaa agatacccga atttcagact ccttggcccc
    10081 aatcgggaac tggatcagat ctttggaatt ggtccgaaac caagttcgtc taaatccatt
    10141 caataagatc ttgttcaatc agctatgtcg tacagtggat aatcatttga agtggtcaaa
    10201 tttgcgaaaa aacacaggaa tgattgaatg gatcaatggg cgaatttcaa aagaagaccg
    10261 gtctatactg atgttgaaga gtgacctaca tgaggaaaac tcttggagag attaaaaaat
    10321 caggaggaga ctccaaactt taagtatgaa aaaaactttg atccttaaga ccctcttgtg
    10381 gtttttattt ttttatctgg ttttgtggtc ttcgtgggtc ggcatggcat ctccacctcc
    10441 tcgcggtccg acctgggcat ccgaaggagg acgtcgtcca ctcggatggc taagggagag
    10501 ctcggatccg gctgctaaca aagcccgaaa ggaagctgag ttggctgctg ccaccgctga
    10561 gcaataacta gcataacccc ttggggcctc taaacgggtc ttgaggggtt ttttgctgaa
    10621 aggaggaact atatccggat cgagatcctc tagagtcgac ctgcaggcat gcaagcttgt
    10681 attctatagt gtcacctaaa tcgtatgtgt atgatacata aggttatgta ttaattgtag
    10741 ccgcgttcta acgacaatat gtacaagcct aattgtgtag catctggctt actgaagcag
    10801 accctatcat ctctctcgta aactgccgtc agagtcggtt tggttggacg aaccttctga
    10861 gtttctggta acgccgtccc gcacccggaa atggtcagcg aaccaatcag cagggtcatc
    10921 gctagccaga tcctctacgc cggacgcatc gtggccggca tcaccggcgc cacaggtgcg
    10981 gttgctggcg cctatatcgc cgacatcacc gatggggaag atcgggctcg ccacttcggg
    11041 ctcatgagcg cttgtttcgg cgtgggtatg gtggcaggcc ccgtggccgg gggactgttg
    11101 ggcgccatct ccttgcacca ttccttgcgg cggcggtgct caacggcctc aacctactac
    11161 tgggctgctt cctaatgcag gagtcgcata agggagagcg tcgaatggtg cactctcagt
    11221 acaatctgct ctgatgccgc atagttaagc cagccccgac acccgccaac acccgctgac
    11281 gcgccctgac gggcttgtct gctcccggca tccgcttaca gacaagctgt gaccgtctcc
    11341 gggagctgca tgtgtcagag gttttcaccg tcatcaccga aacgcgcgag acgaaagggc
    11401 ctcgtgatac gcctattttt ataggttaat gtcatgataa taatggtttc ttagacgtca
    11461 ggtggcactt ttcggggaaa tgtgcgcgga acccctattt gtttattttt ctaaatacat
    11521 tcaaatatgt atccgctcat gagacaataa ccctgataaa tgcttcaata atattgaaaa
    11581 aggaagagta tgagtattca acatttccgt gtcgccctta ttcccttttt tgcggcattt
    11641 tgccttcctg tttttgctca cccagaaacg ctggtgaaag taaaagatgc tgaagatcag
    11701 ttgggtgcac gagtgggtta catcgaactg gatctcaaca gcggtaagat ccttgagagt
    11761 tttcgccccg aagaacgttt tccaatgatg agcactttta aagttctgct atgtggcgcg
    11821 gtattatccc gtattgacgc cgggcaagag caactcggtc gccgcataca ctattctcag
    11881 aatgacttgg ttgagtactc accagtcaca gaaaagcatc ttacggatgg catgacagta
    11941 agagaattat gcagtgctgc cataaccatg agtgataaca ctgcggccaa cttacttctg
    12001 acaacgatcg gaggaccgaa ggagctaacc gcttttttgc acaacatggg ggatcatgta
    12061 actcgccttg atcgttggga accggagctg aatgaagcca taccaaacga cgagcgtgac
    12121 accacgatgc ctgtagcaat ggcaacaacg ttgcgcaaac tattaactgg cgaactactt
    12181 actctagctt cccggcaaca attaatagac tggatggagg cggataaagt tgcaggacca
    12241 cttctgcgct cggcccttcc ggctggctgg tttattgctg ataaatctgg agccggtgag
    12301 cgtgggtctc gcggtatcat tgcagcactg gggccagatg gtaagccctc ccgtatcgta
    12361 gttatctaca cgacggggag tcaggcaact atggatgaac gaaatagaca gatcgctgag
    12421 ataggtgcct cactgattaa gcattggtaa ctgtcagacc aagtttactc atatatactt
    12481 tagattgatt taaaacttca tttttaattt aaaaggatct aggtgaagat cctttttgat
    12541 aatctcatga ccaaaatccc ttaacgtgag ttttcgttcc actgagcgtc agaccccgta
    12601 gaaaagatca aaggatcttc ttgagatcct ttttttctgc gcgtaatctg ctgcttgcaa
    12661 acaaaaaaac caccgctacc agcggtggtt tgtttgccgg atcaagagct accaactctt
    12721 tttccgaagg taactggctt cagcagagcg cagataccaa atactgttct tctagtgtag
    12781 ccgtagttag gccaccactt caagaactct gtagcaccgc ctacatacct cgctctgcta
    12841 atcctgttac cagtggctgc tgccagtggc gataagtcgt gtcttaccgg gttggactca
    12901 agacgatagt taccggataa ggcgcagcgg tcgggctgaa cggggggttc gtgcacacag
    12961 cccagcttgg agcgaacgac ctacaccgaa ctgagatacc tacagcgtga gctatgagaa
    13021 agcgccacgc ttcccgaagg gagaaaggcg gacaggtatc cggtaagcgg cagggtcgga
    13081 acaggagagc gcacgaggga gcttccaggg ggaaacgcct ggtatcttta tagtcctgtc
    13141 gggtttcgcc acctctgact tgagcgtcga tttttgtgat gctcgtcagg ggggcggagc
    13201 ctatggaaaa acgccagcaa cgcggccttt ttacggttcc tggccttttg ctggcctttt
    13261 gctcacatgt tctttcctgc gttatcccct gattctgtgg ataaccgtat taccgccttt
    13321 gagtgagctg ataccgctcg ccgcagccga acgaccgagc gcagcgagtc agtgagcgag
    13381 gaagcggaag agcgcccaat acgcaaaccg cctctccccg cgcgttggcc gattcattaa
    13441 tgcaggggga tctcgatccc gcgaaat
//
