[The description below was written by a language model from this plasmid's Addgene catalogue record and the feature table of its GenBank file.]
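Description:
pVSV eGFP dG is a 13.5 kb circular plasmid built on a pBR322 backbone that carries a cDNA copy of a recombinant vesicular stomatitis virus (VSV) genome. Although catalogued as a bacterial expression vector, it functions as a viral genome (rescue) plasmid. It is propagated in E. coli through a high-copy ColE1/pMB1-type origin and selected with ampicillin via the bla (AmpR) gene and its own promoter.

The viral cassette lies between a bacteriophage T7 promoter at the start of the sequence and a T7 terminator roughly 10.5 kb downstream, so T7 RNA polymerase can transcribe the full-length viral RNA from the plasmid. An EGFP coding sequence sits shortly after the T7 promoter, near the beginning of the genome, which is consistent with its placement as a promoter-proximal transcription unit giving strong fluorescent labelling of infected cells. The feature table annotates no individual VSV genes in the long region between EGFP and the terminator, so the exact gene content is not itemised. The "dG" in the name implies deletion of the viral glycoprotein (G) gene, but the record does not state this explicitly. An SP6 promoter in reverse orientation lies just past the T7 terminator, and the remaining annotations are standard sequencing primer sites.

According to the associated publication, vectors of this family are used for anterograde or retrograde transsynaptic labelling of neurons in the central nervous system. In general, a glycoprotein-deleted genome depends on an envelope protein supplied in trans, which restricts spread and determines tropism. The depositor notes that the plasmid could be used to generate biosafety level 2 virus, so recipients must meet their institutional biosafety requirements.
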