Addgene plasmid #31842: pVSV eGFP dG
Depositing lab: Connie Cepko. Depositing organization: Harvard Medical School. Publication: Anterograde or retrograde transsynaptic labeling of CNS neurons with vesicular stomatitis virus vectors. Beier KT, Saunders A, Oldenburg IA, Miyamichi K, Akhtar N, Luo L, Whelan SP, Sabatini B, Cepko CL. Proc Natl Acad Sci U S A. 2011 Sep 13;108(37):15414-9. Epub 2011 Aug 8. 10.1073/pnas.1110854108 PubMed 21825165.
Backbone
  Vector backbone: pBR322
  Vector type: Bacterial Expression
Growth in bacteria
  Bacterial resistance: Ampicillin, 100 μg/mL
  Growth temperature: 30°C
  Growth strain: DH5alpha
  Copy number: High Copy
Gene/Insert
  Gene/Insert name: VSV genome
Terms and licenses: Academic/Nonprofit Terms; Industry Terms: Not Available to Industry
Depositor comments: This plasmid could potentially be used to generate BL2 virus. It is the responsibility of the recipient scientist to ensure that they are in compliance with their institutions’ biosafety requirements.
How to cite: pVSV eGFP dG was a gift from Connie Cepko (Addgene plasmid # 31842 ; http://n2t.net/addgene:31842 ; RRID:Addgene_31842)
