>Addgene plasmid #31842 | pVSV eGFP dG | addgene partial sequence | sequence record 50477 | T7-term
GGATGCCCAGGTCGGACCGCGAGGAGGTGGAGATGCCATGCCGACCCACGAAGACCACAAAACCAGATAA
AAAAATAAAAACCACAAGAGGGTCTTAAGGATCAAAGTTTTTTTCATACTTAAAGTTTGGAGTCTCCTCC
TGATTTTTTAATCTCTCCAAGAGTTTTCCTCATGTAGGTCACTCTTCAACATCAGTATAGACCGGTCTTC
TTTTGAAATTCGCCCATTGATCCATTCAATCATTCCTGTGTTTTTTCGCAAATTTGACCACTTCAAATGA
TTATCCACTGTACGACATAGCTGATTGAACAAGATCTTATTGAATGGATTTAGACGAACTTGGTTTCGGA
CCAATTCCAAAGATCTGATCCAGTTCCCGATTGGGGCCAAGGAGTCTGAAATTCGGGTATCTTTTGGGAG
CCCATCACCTCTAGTACTCCACTTCTGCTTGTATCCTCCTTTTACTGAAATAGCCTCCCACCTAATCGGA
AATGATTGCTGGATAACTGCCAAACACTGTTGATATAGTGGAATGTCTTTCTCCATCAAACTCAGCCAAA
AGCTTATACCAGTTATAGCGATCCCCACATTTTGTGCAATTCCATCTGATGGGGGGTTCNGAGGTATCGG
TCCTACTCTGATATGATTGATGTTATAATACGATATAATCGCCATATAAAAAAGGCTAATGGTCAATA
