>Addgene plasmid #31842 | pVSV eGFP dG | addgene partial sequence | sequence record 54104 | EGFP-C 5'-CATGGTCCTGCTGGAGTTCGTG-3'
GCTGTACAAGTGATGGCCATATGAAAAAAACTAACAGTAATCAAAATGTCTGTTACAGTCAAGAGAATCA
TTGACAACACAGTCATAGTTCCAAAACTTCCTGCAAATGAGGATCCAGTGGAATACCCGGCAGATTACTT
CAGAAAATCAAAGGAGATTCCTCTTTACATCAATACTACAAAAAGTTTGTCAGATCTAAGAGGATATGTC
TACCAAGGCCTCAAATCCGGAAATGTATCAATCATACATGTCAACAGCTACTTGTATGGAGCATTAAAGG
ACATCCGGGGTAAGTTGGATAAAGATTGGTCAAGTTTCGGAATAAACATCGGGAAAGCAGGGGATACAAT
CGGAATATTTGACCTTGTATCCTTGAAAGCCCTGGACGGCGTACTTCCAGATGGAGTATCGGATGCTTCC
AGAACCAGCGCAGATGACAAATGGTTGCCTTTGTATCTACTTGGCTTATACAGAGTGGGCAGAACACAAA
TGCCTGAATACAGAAAAAAGCTCATGGATGGGCTGACAAATCAATGCAAAATGATCAATGAACAGTTTGA
ACCTCTTGTGCCAGAAGGTCGTGACATTTTTGATGTGTGGGGAAATGACAGTAATTACACAAAAATTGTC
GCTGCAGTGGACATGTTCTTCCACATGTTCAAAAAACATGAATGTGCCTCGTTCAGATACGGAACTATTG
TTTCCAGATTCAAAGATTGTGCTGCATTGGCAACATTTGGACACCTCTGCAAAATAACCGGAATGTCTAC
AGAAGATGTAACGACCTGGATCTTGAACCGAGAAGTTGCAGATGAAATGGTCCAAATGATGCTTCCAGGC
CAAGAAATTGACAAGGCCGATTCATACATGC
